>Addgene plasmid #23454 | pDONR223-MAP3K2 | depositor partial sequence | sequence record 11132 | Author sequence, M13pUC-fwd
CTGATAGTGACCTGTTCGTTGCAACAAATTGATGAGCAATGCTTTTTTATAATGCCAACTTTGTACAAAA
AAGTTGGCACCATGGATGATCAGCAAGCTTTGAACTCAATCATGCAAGATTTGGCTGTCCTTCATAAGGC
CAGTCGACCAGCATTATCCTTGCAGGAAACCAGAAAAGCAAAATCTTCATCACCAAAAAAACAGAATGAT
GTCCGAGTCAAATTTGAACATAGAGGAGAAAAAAGAATCCTTCAGTTCCCCAGACCAGTTAAACTGGAAG
ATCTGAGATCTAAAGCTAAAATTGCCTTTGGACAGTCTATGGATCTACATTATACCAATAACGAGTTGGT
AATTCCATTAACTACTCAAGATGACTTGGACAAAGCTGTGGAACTGCTGGATCGTAGTATTCATATGAAG
AGCCTCAAGATATTACTTGTAATAAATGGAAGTACACAGGCTACTAATTTAGAACCATTGCCATCACTAG
AAGATTTGGATAATACAGTATTTGGAGCAGAGAGGAAAAAACGGCTATCTATAATAGGTCCTACTAGTAG
AGATAGAAGTTCTCCTCCCCCAGGTTACATTCCAGATGAATTACACCAGGTTGCCCGGAATGGGTCATTC
ACTAGTATCAACAGTGAAGGAGAGTTCATTCCAGAGAGCATGGACCAAATGCTGGATCCATTATCTTTAA
GCAGCCCTGAAAATTCTGGCTCAGAAGTTGTCCATCACTTGATAGTCCTTTGGATGGAGAGAGCTATCCA
AAATCACGAATGCCTAGGGCTCAGAGCTACCCAGATATCATCAGATTTTCAGACTATGATACCCTATCTT
TGAGAATTGGGAAAGAGACATATCCAGAAGGTATCATGTTTCATATC
