>Addgene plasmid #23454 | pDONR223-MAP3K2 | addgene partial sequence | sequence record 29355 | 23454 with M13pUC-fwd
CTCGGGCCCAATAATGATTTTATTTTGACTGATAGTGACCTGTTCGTTGCAACAAATTGATGAGCAATGC
TTTTTTATAATGCCAACTTTGTACAAAAAAGTTGGCACCATGGATGATCAGCAAGCTTTGAACTCAATCA
TGCAAGATTTGGCTGTCCTTCATAAGGCCAGTCGACCAGCATTATCCTTGCAGGAAACCAGAAAAGCAAA
ATCTTCATCACCAAAAAAACAGAATGATGTCCGAGTCAAATTTGAACATAGAGGAGAAAAAAGAATCCTT
CAGTTCCCCAGACCAGTTAAACTGGAAGATCTGAGATCTAAAGCTAAAATTGCCTTTGGACAGTCTATGG
ATCTACATTATACCAATAACGAGTTGGTAATTCCATTAACTACTCAAGATGACTTGGACAAAGCTGTGGA
ACTGCTGGATCGTAGTATTCATATGAAGAGCCTCAAGATATTACTTGTAATAAATGGAAGTACACAGGCT
ACTAATTTAGAACCATTGCCATCACTAGAAGATTTGGATAATACAGTATTTGGAGCAGAGAGGAAAAAAC
GGCTATCTATAATAGGTCCTACTAGTAGAGATAGAAGTTCTCCTCCCCCAGGTTACATTCCAGATGAATT
ACAC
