>Addgene plasmid #23454 | pDONR223-MAP3K2 | depositor partial sequence | sequence record 46795 | Author sequence, M13-rev
GGGGGGAATCAGCCTGGATGGCAATAATGATTTTATTTTGACTGATAGTGACCTGTTCGTTGCAACAAAT
TGATAAGCAATGCTTTCTTATAATGCCAACTTTGTACAAGAAAGTTGGCAAGTGATAATGCACAAACATG
TGCCTTAAGAGTTCATCAGCTGAAGGTCTCAGTTTGGCCTCTACAAAAATCCGTTTGAGGAAATCTCGAG
TATAGTCTGAGACATGAGGTGGCAGCTTTGGGTTTGTTGGCTGAGTGGCGATTTTAAAGATGGCAGCCAT
TGCTTCAAATTCAGCCCAAGGCGGCTTTTCAGTTAGCATTTCTACCACAGTACATGCAACACTCCAGATG
TCTGCTTTTCTTCCATAGCCTTCTCCACTGATGACTTCAGGGCTCATCCAGTATGGTGTGCCCGTGACAG
ACTTCATTCCTGTCCCTGAGAGACAGATGGTCTGAAGCCGTTTGCTGGCCCCAAAATCTCCTAGTTTGAC
GTTGCCTGTTGAATCTCGCAGGATATTTGCGCCTTTGATATCTCTATGGACAATCATATTACTGTGCAAA
TAATGGACACCCTCCAGAATCTGACGGGTGTATTTCCTAGTCACATTCTCAGTAAGAGCGCCATATGCTT
TTAATTGGTCCTTAATTGAACCCCCTGGCATATATTCCATAAATATGGAAAGTGTTTTTTCCTGGGGATC
CCTCAAACAGCCATAATACTGAACAATTCGCTCATGTAGCAAGTTTTTCAGCAACTGAATTTCACACTCA
AGTGCA
