[The description below was written by a language model from this plasmid's Addgene catalogue record.]
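Description:
pDONR223-MAP3K2 is a Gateway entry clone built on the Invitrogen pDONR223 donor backbone (about 5 kb without insert) and carrying the human MAP3K2 open reading frame, also known as MEKK2, which encodes mitogen-activated protein kinase kinase kinase 2. The insert is recorded as 1,860 bp and was introduced by Gateway recombination. In a clone of this type the ORF would be expected to sit between recombination sites that allow transfer into compatible destination vectors, although no feature table is supplied to confirm the individual elements. The plasmid is maintained in E. coli as a high-copy construct under spectinomycin selection. M13 forward and reverse primer sites flanking the cloning region are listed for sequence verification of the insert.

The ORF deliberately lacks a stop codon. This "open" configuration lets the coding sequence be recombined in frame into a destination vector that supplies a C-terminal epitope tag of the user's choice together with the stop codon. The record lists no promoter driving the insert, and the depositors state that the plasmid should not be transfected directly; it serves purely as a shuttle and archival source of the ORF. For expression in mammalian cells, the depositors point to a companion set of four custom lentiviral destination vectors (pLX301 to pLX304), which are obtained separately. The clone belongs to a kit of kinase ORFs, and the associated publication concerns resistance to RAF inhibition through reactivation of the MAP kinase pathway.
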