Addgene plasmid #23454: pDONR223-MAP3K2
Depositing lab: William Hahn & David Root. Depositing organization: Dana-Farber Cancer Institute. Publication: COT drives resistance to RAF inhibition through MAP kinase pathway reactivation. Johannessen CM, Boehm JS, Kim SY, Thomas SR, Wardwell L, Johnson LA, Emery CM, Stransky N, Cogdill AP, Barretina J, Caponigro G, Hieronymus H, Murray RR, Salehi-Ashtiani K, Hill DE, Vidal M, Zhao JJ, Yang X, Alkan O, Kim S, Harris JL, Wilson CJ, Myer VE, Finan PM, Root DE, Roberts TM, Golub T, Flaherty KT, Dummer R, Weber BL, Sellers WR, Schlegel R, Wargo JA, Hahn WC, Garraway LA. Nature. 2010 Dec 16;468(7326):968-72. doi: 10.1038/nature09627 PubMed 21107320.
Backbone
  Vector backbone: pDONR223
  Backbone manufacturer: Invitrogen
  Backbone size w/o insert (bp): 5005
  Vector type: Gateway Donor vector
Growth in bacteria
  Bacterial resistance: Spectinomycin, 50 μg/mL
  Growth temperature: 37°C
  Growth strain: DH5alpha
  Copy number: High Copy
Gene/Insert
  Gene/Insert name: MAP3K2 (alt name: mitogen-activated protein kinase kinase kinase 2)
  Species: H. sapiens (human)
  Insert size (bp): 1860
  Entrez Gene: MAP3K2 (a.k.a. MEKK2, MEKK2B)
  Cloning method: Gateway Cloning
  Sequencing primers: 5′ M13pUC-fwd; 3′ M13rev
Terms and licenses: Academic/Nonprofit Terms; Industry Terms: Not Available to Industry
Depositor comments: The ORF has no Stop codon. This design enables easy recombination into a destination vector to add an epitope tag of choice and Stop codon to the ORF. Do NOT use this plasmid directly for transfections. A set of 4 custom lentiviral vectors is available ( pLX301 (http://www.addgene.org/25895/) , pLX302 (http://www.addgene.org/25896/) , pLX303 (http://www.addgene.org/25897/) , pLX304 (http://www.addgene.org/25890/) ) to be used to express these ORFs in mammalian cells. These plasmids are not included in the kit and must be ordered separately.
How to cite: pDONR223-MAP3K2 was a gift from William Hahn & David Root (Addgene plasmid # 23454 ; http://n2t.net/addgene:23454 ; RRID:Addgene_23454)
